Addgene plasmid #147405: pAc5.1B-lambdaN-HA-CeAIN2_254-400-DmGW182_635-1384_R
Purpose: Insect Expression of CeAIN2_254-400-DmGW182_635-1384
Depositing lab: Elisa Izaurralde. Depositing organization: Max Planck Institute for Developmental Biology. Publication: The interactions of GW182 proteins with PABP and deadenylases are required for both translational repression and degradation of miRNA targets. Huntzinger E, Kuzuoglu-Ozturk D, Braun JE, Eulalio A, Wohlbold L, Izaurralde E. Nucleic Acids Res. 2013 Jan;41(2):978-94. doi: 10.1093/nar/gks1078. Epub 2012 Nov 21. PubMed 23172285.
Backbone
  Vector backbone: Unknown
  Vector type: Insect Expression
Growth in bacteria
  Bacterial resistance: Ampicillin, 100 μg/mL
  Growth temperature: 37°C
  Growth strain: DH5alpha
  Copy number: Low Copy
Gene/Insert
  Gene/Insert name: CeAIN2_254-400-DmGW182_635-1384 (alt name: CeAIN2)
  Species: D. melanogaster (fly), C. elegans (nematode)
  Mutation: Deletion of 2 AA (SD) at position 378-379 compared to the sequence given by NCBI: AF000196.1; DmGW182: Two non silent mutations V704A and N799S and one silent mutation G2295A compared to the sequence given by NM_166780 varA.
  Entrez Gene: gw (a.k.a. Dmel_CG31992, CG11484, CG31992, CG9905, Dmel\CG31992, GQ182, GW, GW182, Gw, Gw182, anon-EST:Posey205, dGW182, gw182)
  Cloning method: Unknown
Terms and licenses: Academic/Nonprofit Terms; Industry Terms: Not Available to Industry
Depositor comments: Plasmids from this collection were made available to the research community and donated after the lab closed. Please note that the sequence provided by the depositing laboratory may be theoretical/predicted or based on Sanger sequencing results. There may be discrepancies between sequencing results obtained by Addgene and the depositor sequence. If an Addgene verified sequence is not available, please contact before placing your order to request that our lab fully sequence the plasmid.
How to cite: pAc5.1B-lambdaN-HA-CeAIN2_254-400-DmGW182_635-1384_R was a gift from Elisa Izaurralde (Addgene plasmid # 147405 ; http://n2t.net/addgene:147405 ; RRID:Addgene_147405)
