[The description below was written by a language model from this plasmid's Addgene catalogue record and pLannotate feature annotations shown in this document.]
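Description:
pAc5.1B-lambdaN-HA-CeAIN2_254-400-DmGW182_635-1384_R is an 8,151 nt insect expression plasmid. The catalogue lists the backbone as unknown, although the name and features point to a pAc5.1B-type vector. Expression is driven by the Drosophila melanogaster actin 5C (Ac5) promoter, a strong constitutive promoter typically used in cultured fly cells, and an SV40 polyadenylation signal lies downstream of the coding region. In bacteria the plasmid is maintained through a ColE1/pUC-type origin and selected with ampicillin via β-lactamase under its own promoter. The record lists it as low copy despite the origin annotation. Short fragments annotated as SV40 large T antigen and a tetracycline resistance gene appear to be backbone remnants rather than functional elements.

The open reading frame begins with a fragment of the bacteriophage lambda N protein, followed by an HA epitope (annotated as a partial 3xHA match) and then a chimeric insert. The chimera joins residues 254–400 of C. elegans AIN-2 to residues 635–1384 of Drosophila GW182 (gw). Only the GW182 portion is recognised in the feature table, and the unannotated stretch between the HA tag and the gw fragment presumably holds the AIN-2 segment. The depositor notes a two-residue (SD) deletion at positions 378–379 of AIN-2, two substitutions in GW182 (V704A and N799S), and one silent change. A vector-derived V5 tag follows the insert, but the record does not say whether it is in frame.

The lambda N peptide binds boxB RNA hairpins, so fusions of this kind are generally used to tether a protein to a boxB-containing reporter mRNA. The associated study examined how GW182 interactions with PABP and deadenylases contribute to translational repression and degradation of miRNA targets. A chimera like this would suit tests of the silencing activity of these GW182-family regions in insect cells.
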