Features (pLannotate 1.2.2; 11 found; start..end, strand, type, name):
     56..2568    +  promoter       Ac5 promoter: Drosophila melanogaster actin 5C promoter
   2588..2653    +  CDS            N (fragment): REGN_LAMBD - Experimental evidence at protein level: Swiss-Prot protein existence level 1. Plays a role as a transcriptional antitermination factor that allows the virus to initiate its lytic phase. Activates expression of the delayed viral early genes by modifying host RNA polymerase (RNAP) into a form that is resistant to termination signals. This antitermination function requires the host NusA protein which serves to stabilize the interaction between antitermination protein N and host RNA polymerase. From Escherichia phage lambda (Bacteriophage lambda).
   2678..2704    +  CDS            3xHA (fragment): three tandem HA epitope tags
   3131..5410    +  CDS            gw (fragment): GAWKY_DROME - Also known as GW182 From Drosophila melanogaster (Fruit fly).
   5436..5477    +  CDS            V5 tag: epitope tag from simian virus 5
   5577..5711    -  polyA_signal   SV40 poly(A) signal: SV40 polyadenylation signal
   5734..5818    -  CDS            large T antigen (fragment): large T antigen from SV40 (simian virus 40)
   5819..6289    +  CDS            TcR (fragment): tetracycline efflux protein; tet; confers resistance to tetracycline
   6333..6921    -  rep_origin     ori: high-copy-number ColE1/pMB1/pBR322/pUC origin of replication
   7092..7952    -  CDS            AmpR: β-lactamase; bla; confers resistance to ampicillin, carbenicillin, and related antibiotics
   7953..8057    -  promoter       AmpR promoter: bla
>Addgene plasmid #147405 | pAc5.1B-lambdaN-HA-CeAIN2_254-400-DmGW182_635-1384_R | depositor full sequence | sequence record 289852 | Full Sequence
CTTCAAGGAATTAATTCTATATTCTAAAAACACAAATGATACTTCTAAAAAAAATCATGAATGGCATCAA
CTCTGAATCAAATCTTTGCAGATGCACCTACTTCTCATTTCCACTGTCACATCATTTTTCCAGATCTCGC
TGCCTGTTATGTGGCCCACAAACCAAGACACGTTTTATGGCCATTAAAGCTGGCTGATCGTCGCCAAACA
CCAAATACATATCAATATGTACATTCGAGAAAGAAGCGATCAAAGAAGCGTCTTCGGGCGAGTAGGAGAA
TGCGGAGGAGAAGGAGAACGAGCTGATCTAGTATCTCTCCACAATCCAATGCCAACTGACCAACTGGCCA
TATTCGGAGCAATTTGAAGCCAATTTCCATCGCCTGGCGATCGCTCCATTCTTGGCTATATGTTTTTCAC
CGTTCCCGGGGCCATTTTCAAAGACTCGTCGGTAAGATAAGATTGTGTCACTCGCTGTCTCTCTTCATTT
GTCGAAGAATGCTGAGGAATTTCGCGATGACGTCGGCGAGTATTTTGAAGAATGAGAATAATTTGTATTT
ATACGAAAATCAGTTAGTGGAATTTTCTACAAAAACATGTTATCTATAGATAATTTTGTTGCAAAATATG
TTGACTATGACAAAGATTGTATGTATATACCTTTAATGTATTCTCATTTTCTTATGTATTTATAATGGCA
ATGATGATACTGATGATATTTTAAGATGATGCCAGACCACAGGCTGATTTCTGCGTCTTTTGCCGAACGC
AGTGCATGTGCGGTTGTTGTTTTTTGGAATAGTTTCAATTTTCGGACTGTCCGCTTTGATTTCAGTTTCT
TGGCTTATTCAAAAAGCAAAGTAAAGCCAAAAAAGCGAGATGGCAATACCAAATGCGGCAAAACGGTAGT
GGAAGGAAAGGGGTGCGGGGCAGCGGAAGGAAGGGTGGGGCGGGGCGTGGCGGGGTCTGTGGCTGGGCGC
GACGTCACCGACGTTGGAGCCACTCCTTTGACCATGTGTGCGTGTGTGTATTATTCGTGTCTCGCCACTC
GCCGGTTGTTTTTTTCTTTTTATCTCGCTCTCTCTAGCGCCATCTCGTACGCATGCTCAACGCACCGCAT
GTTGCCGTGTCCTTTATGCGTCATTTTGGCTCGAAATAGGCAATTATTTAAACAAAGATTAGTCAACGAA
AACGCTAAAATAAATAAGTCTACAATATGGTTACTTATTGCCATGTGTGTGCAGCCAACGATAGCAACAA
AAGCAACAACACAGTGGCTTTCCCTCTTTCACTTTTTGTTTGCAAGCGCGTGCGAGCAAGACGGCACGAC
CGGCAAACGCAATTACGCTGACAAAGAGCAGACGAAGTTTTGGCCGAAAAACATCAAGGCGCCTGATACG
AATGCATTTGCAATAACAATTGCGATATTTAATATTGTTTATGAAGCTGTTTGACTTCAAAACACACAAA
AAAAAAAATAAAACAAATTATTTGAAAGAGAATTAGGAATCGGACAGCTTATCGTTACGGGCTAACAGCA
CACCGAGACGAAATAGCTTACCTGACGTCACAGCCTCTGGAAGAACTGCCGCCAAGCAGAGAGAGAGAGA
AAAAGAGGGAGAGCAGCTTAGACCGCATGTGCTTGTGTGTGAGGCGTCTCTCTCTTCGTCTCCTGTTTGC
GCAAACGCATAGACTGCACTGAGAAAATCGATTACCTATTTTTTATGAATGAATATTTGCACTATTACTA
TTCAAAACTATTAAGATAGCAATCACATTCAATAGCCAAATACTATACCACCTGAGCGATGCAACGAAAT
GATCAATTTGAGCAAAAATGCTGCATATTTAGGACGGCATCATTATAGAAATGCTTCTTGCTGTGTACTT
TTCTCTCGTCTGGCAGCTGTTTCGCCGTTATTGTTAAAACCGGCTTAAGTTAGGTGTGTTTTCTACGACT
AGTGATGCCCCTACTAGAAGATGTGTGTTGCACAAATGTCCCTGAATAACCAATTTGAAGTGCAGATAGC
AGTAAACGTAAGCTAATATGAATATTATTTAACTGTAATGTTTTAATATCGCTGGACATTACTAATAAAC
CCACTATAAACACATGTACATATGTATGTTTTGGCATACAATGAGTAGTTGGGGAAAAAATGTGTAAAAG
CACCGTGACCATCACAGCATAAAGATAACCAGCTGAAGTATCGAATATGAGTAACCCCCAAATTGAATCA
CATGCCGCAACTGATAGGACCCATGGAAGTACACTCTTCATGGCGATATACAAGACACACACAAGCACGA
ACACCCAGTTGCGGAGGAAATTCTCCGTAAATGAAAACCCAATCGGCGAACAATTCATACCCATATATGG
TAAAAGTTTTGAACGCGACTTGAGAGCGGAGAGCATTGCGGCTGATAAGGTTTTAGCGCTAAGCGGGCTT
TATAAAACGGGCTGCGGGACCAGTTTTCATATCACTACCGTTTGAGTTCTTGTGCTGTGTGGATACTCCT
CCCGACACAAAGCCGCTCCATCAGCCAGCAGTCGTCTAATCCAGAGACCCCGGATCGGGGTACCAACATG
GACGCACAAACACGACGACGTGAGCGTCGCGCTGAGAAACAAGCTCAATGGAAAGCTGCAAACGGTGGAT
CTCCTCCACATATGGCTTACCCATACGATGTTCCAGATTACGCTCCTCCAAGCTTAATGGATGATTATTC
AATGTGGACTGATGAGAATGATGAAGACGCGAAAAAGAAAAAATCGTTGAGAGATAAGGGATTGAGTGGA
TGGGGTGATGCTGATGTATCAAACAGTAAACCAATTCGCCGTTGGATTGTGCCAGAAGGCCAAGAAGAAG
ACTTTGAAACGGCAATGGAACGATGTCCAAGTCATTTGAAAAAGAAAGCATTGAATGAAGAAGCTCTTCG
TCGACGTTTAACATCTGAAAATCCACAAATAGTGGCACAAGCTCAACAACAAGCCGAAGAAGAGGCGAAT
GCTATGATGAGGATTGGACGAAGACCCATTGTTCCCAGTGGATGGGGTGATATTCCATCTGAAATTAGTA
CTGACAAGTCAGAATTCGATCAAAGCTCGTCACGTGGTTGGGATGAAGGAAGTATAAGCGGTGGTGGAAG
TTGCGGCCGCCATAATAACCTTATGAATAACATGGGAGGTACCGCTGTTACTGGAGGTAACAACAATACA
AACATGACAGCTTTACAGGTGCAAAAGTATTTAAATCAAGGGCAACATGGTGTCGCTGTTGGACCGCAAG
CCGTTGGTAATTCTTCAGCAGTATCTGTCGGATTTGGTCAGAACACGTCTAACGCAGCAGTGGCAGGAGC
AGCCTCTGCAAATATAGCAGCAAATACAAACAACCAACCGTCTGGTCAGCAAATTCGCATGCTAGGCCAG
CAAATTCAGTTGGCCATTCATAGTGGTTTCATATCTAGTCAGATATTGACTCAACCGCTAACTCAAACAA
CCCTTAACCTTTTAAACCAACTTCTTAGCAATATTAAGCATCTCCAGGCTGCACAGCAATCCCTTACCCG
CGGGGGAAATGTCAATCCAATGGCAGTGAATGTGGCTATATCTAAATACAAGCAGCAAATCCAGAATTTA
CAGAACCAGATAAGTGCACAACAGGCTGTGTATGTAAAACAGCAAAATATGCAACCAACTTCACAACAAC
AACAGCCCCAACAACAGCAACTTCCTTCTGTTCATCTAAGTAACTCAGGCAACGACTATTTAAGAGGTCA
CGATGCAATAAATAATTTGCAAAGCAACTTTTCTGAGCTCAATATTAATAAGCCAAGTGGATATCAAGGA
GCGTCCAATCAACAATCCCGATTAAATCAGTGGAAGCTTCCAGTATTAGATAAGGAGATCAACTCTGACA
GTACGGAATTTTCTCGTGCCCCAGGTGCAACGAAACAAAATTTGACGGCCAACACAAGCAACATAAACTC
TTTGGGTCTTCAAAACGATAGTACATGGTCAACTGGACGCAGTATTGGTGACGGTTGGCCTGATCCCTCA
TCTGATAACGAGAATAAAGACTGGTCTGTTGCTCAGCCAACTTCAGCAGCAACTGCTTACACTGATCTGG
TCCAAGAGTTTGAGCCAGGCAAGCCATGGAAGGGTTCACAGATCAAAAGCATAGAAGATGATCCCAGCAT
TACACCAGGAAGCGTTGCTAGATCTCCATTGTCTATTAATTCGACGCCAAAAGATGCTGACATATTTGCC
AATACCGGTAAAAATTCACCGACTGATTTACCGCCACTAAGTTTATCGTCGTCTACATGGAGTTTTAATC
CAAACCAAAATTATCCGAGTCACAGTTGGTCTGACAATAGTCAACAATGTACCGCCACTTCGGAGCTTTG
GACAAGCCCGCTAAATAAATCATCGTCTCGAGGTCCCCCGCCAGGATTGACTGCCAATTCAAATAAATCT
GCAAATAGTAATGCGTCAACGCCAACAACTATTACCGGAGGTGCGAATGGATGGTTACAGCCTCGAAGTG
GCGGTGTTCAAACCACAAACACTAATTGGACAGGTGGTAACACCACTTGGGGCTCCAGTTGGTTGCTTTT
GAAAAATCTAACAGCACAGATTGATGGTCCTACTTTGCGTACACTGTGTATGCAGCATGGGCCCCTTGTC
AGCTTTCACCCGTATTTGAACCAAGGAATTGCCTTATGTAAATATACTACTCGTGAGGAGGCGAACAAGG
CGCAAATGGCGTTAAACAACTGTGTCCTCGCCAACACCACAATATTTGCTGAATCTCCCAGCGAGAACGA
GGTGCAAAGCATTATGCAGCACTTACCACAAACTCCTTCCTCTACAAGCTCTAGTGGAACTAGTGGTGGC
AACGTCGGAGGCGTCGGCACTTCAGCCAATAATGCAAACAGTGGTTCTGCAGCTTGTCTGTCCGGAAACA
ATAGCGGCAACGGAAACGGCAGCGCGAGCGGCGCCGGCAGCGGCAACAATGGCAACAGTAGCTGCAACAA
CAGTGCCGCCGGGGGGGGCAGCAGCAGCAACAACACGATTACCACTGTAGCAAATTCGAATCTTGTTGGT
TCTAGTGGCTCTGTCTCAAATTCCTCTGGCGTTACTGCTAACTCTAGTACTGTTTCTGTAGTTAGTTGTA
CAGCGAGTGGGAATTCCATAAATGGGGCAGGTACTGCAAACAGTTCTGGTTCAAAGAGTAGTGCAAACAA
TTTAGCTAGCGGCCAGTCTAGCGCTTCTAACTTAACTAATAGCACCAATTCAACATGGCGACAAACTAGC
CAAAACCAAGCTCTTCAAAGTCAAAGCAGGCCATCAGGCAGAGAAGCTGACTTTGATTATATATCTCTCG
TTTATTCCATTGTTGATGATTAATCTAGAGGGCCCGCGGTTCGAAGGTAAGCCTATCCCTAACCCTCTCC
TCGGTCTCGATTCTACGCGTACCGGTCATCATCACCATCACCATTGAGTTTAAACCCGCTGATCAGCCTC
GACTGTGCCTTCTAAGGCCTGAGCTCGCTGATCAGCCTCGATCGAGGATCCAGACATGATAAGATACATT
GATGAGTTTGGACAAACCACAACTAGAATGCAGTGAAAAAAATGCTTTATTTGTGAAATTTGTGATGCTA
TTGCTTTATTTGTAACCATTATAAGCTGCAATAAACAAGTTAACAACAACAATTGCATTCATTTTATGTT
TCAGGTTCAGGGGGAGGTGTGGGAGGTTTTTTAAAGCAAGTAAAACCTCTACAAATGTGGTATGGCTGAT
TATGATCAGTCGACCGATGCCCTTGAGAGCCTTCAACCCAGTCAGCTCCTTCCGGTGGGCGCGGGGCATG
ACTATCGTCGCCGCACTTATGACTGTCTTCTTTATCATGCAACTCGTAGGACAGGTGCCGGCAGCGCTCT
GGGTCATTTTCGGCGAGGACCGCTTTCGCTGGAGCGCGACGATGATCGGCCTGTCGCTTGCGGTATTCGG
AATCTTGCACGCCCTCGCTCAAGCCTTCGTCACTGGTCCCGCCACCAAACGTTTCGGCGAGAAGCAGGCC
ATTATCGCCGGCATGGCGGCCGACGCGCTGGGCTACGTCTTGCTGGCGTTCGCGACGCGAGGCTGGATGG
CCTTCCCCATTATGATTCTTCTCGCTTCCGGCGGCATCGGGATGCCCGCGTTGCAGGCCATGCTGTCCAG
GCAGGTAGATGACGACCATCAGGGACAGCTTCAAGGATCGCTCGCGGCTCTTACCAGCCAGCAAAAGGCC
AGGAACCGTAAAAAGGCCGCGTTGCTGGCGTTTTTCCATAGGCTCCGCCCCCCTGACGAGCATCACAAAA
ATCGACGCTCAAGTCAGAGGTGGCGAAACCCGACAGGACTATAAAGATACCAGGCGTTTCCCCCTGGAAG
CTCCCTCGTGCGCTCTCCTGTTCCGACCCTGCCGCTTACCGGATACCTGTCCGCCTTTCTCCCTTCGGGA
AGCGTGGCGCTTTCTCAATGCTCACGCTGTAGGTATCTCAGTTCGGTGTAGGTCGTTCGCTCCAAGCTGG
GCTGTGTGCACGAACCCCCCGTTCAGCCCGACCGCTGCGCCTTATCCGGTAACTATCGTCTTGAGTCCAA
CCCGGTAAGACACGACTTATCGCCACTGGCAGCAGCCACTGGTAACAGGATTAGCAGAGCGAGGTATGTA
GGCGGTGCTACAGAGTTCTTGAAGTGGTGGCCTAACTACGGCTACACTAGAAGGACAGTATTTGGTATCT
GCGCTCTGCTGAAGCCAGTTACCTTCGGAAAAAGAGTTGGTAGCTCTTGATCCGGCAAACAAACCACCGC
TGGTAGCGGTGGTTTTTTTGTTTGCAAGCAGCAGATTACGCGCAGAAAAAAAGGATCTCAAGAAGATCCT
TTGATCTTTTCTACGGGGTCTGACGCTCAGTGGAACGAAAACTCACGTTAAGGGATTTTGGTCATGAGAT
TATCAAAAAGGATCTTCACCTAGATCCTTTTAAATTAAAAATGAAGTTTTAAATCAATCTAAAGTATATA
TGAGTAAACTTGGTCTGACAGTTACCAATGCTTAATCAGTGAGGCACCTATCTCAGCGATCTGTCTATTT
CGTTCATCCATAGTTGCCTGACTCCCCGTCGTGTAGATAACTACGATACGGGAGGGCTTACCATCTGGCC
CCAGTGCTGCAATGATACCGCGAGACCCACGCTCACCGGCTCCAGATTTATCAGCAATAAACCAGCCAGC
CGGAAGGGCCGAGCGCAGAAGTGGTCCTGCAACTTTATCCGCCTCCATCCAGTCTATTAATTGTTGCCGG
GAAGCTAGAGTAAGTAGTTCGCCAGTTAATAGTTTGCGCAACGTTGTTGCCATTGCTGCAGGCATCGTGG
TGTCACGCTCGTCGTTTGGTATGGCTTCATTCAGCTCCGGTTCCCAACGATCAAGGCGAGTTACATGATC
CCCCATGTTGTGCAAAAAAGCGGTTAGCTCCTTCGGTCCTCCGATCGTTGTCAGAAGTAAGTTGGCCGCA
GTGTTATCACTCATGGTTATGGCAGCACTGCATAATTCTCTTACTGTCATGCCATCCGTAAGATGCTTTT
CTGTGACTGGTGAGTACTCAACCAAGTCATTCTGAGAATAGTGTATGCGGCGACCGAGTTGCTCTTGCCC
GGCGTCAACACGGGATAATACCGCGCCACATAGCAGAACTTTAAAAGTGCTCATCATTGGAAAACGTTCT
TCGGGGCGAAAACTCTCAAGGATCTTACCGCTGTTGAGATCCAGTTCGATGTAACCCACTCGTGCACCCA
ACTGATCTTCAGCATCTTTTACTTTCACCAGCGTTTCTGGGTGAGCAAAAACAGGAAGGCAAAATGCCGC
AAAAAAGGGAATAAGGGCGACACGGAAATGTTGAATACTCATACTCTTCCTTTTTCAATATTATTGAAGC
ATTTATCAGGGTTATTGTCTCATGAGCGGATACATATTTGAATGTATTTAGAAAAATAAACAAATAGGGG
TTCCGCGCACATTTCCCCGAAAAGTGCCACCTGACGTCTAAGAAACCATTATTATCATGACATTAACCTA
TAAAAATAGGCGTATCACGAGGCCCTTTCGT
